>Addgene plasmid #140411 | GS1.1/CURT1A | addgene full sequence | sequence record 297781 | Addgene NGS Result
TGAGACTTTTCAACAAAGGGTAATATCGGGAAACCTCCTCGGATTCCATTGCCCAGCTATCTGTCACTTC
ATCAAAAGGACAGTAGAAAAGGAAGGTGGCACCTACAAATGCCATCATTGCGATAAAGGAAAGGCTATCG
TTCAAGATGCCCCTGCCGACAGTGGTCCCAAAGATGGACCCCCACCCACGAGGAGCATCGTGGAAAAAGA
AGACGTTCCAACCACGTCTTCAAAGCAAGTGGATTGATGTGATATCTCCACTGACGTAAGGGATGACGCA
CAATCCCACTATCCTTCGCAAGACCCTTCCTCTATATAAGGAAGTTCATTTCATTTGGAGAGGACTCCGG
TATTTTTACAACAATTACCACAACAAAACAAACAACAAACAACATTACAATTTACTATTCTAGTCGACCT
GCAGGCGGCCGCACTAGTGATATCACAAGTTTATGGTGAGCAAGGGCGAGGAGAATAACATGGCCATCAT
CAAGGAGTTCATGCGCTTCAAGGTGCACATGGAGGGCTCCGTGAACGGCCACGAGTTCGAGATCGAGGGC
GAGGGCGAGGGCCGCCCCTACGAGGCCTTTCAGACCGCTAAGCTGAAGGTGACCAAGGGTGGCCCCCTGC
CCTTCGCCTGGGACATCCTGTCCCCTCAGTTCATGTACGGCTCCAAGGTCTACATTAAGCACCCAGCCGA
CATCCCCGACTACTTCAAGCTGTCCTTCCCCGAGGGCTTCAGGTGGGAGCGCGTGATGAACTTCGAGGAC
GGCGGCATTATTCACGTTAACCAGGACTCCTCCCTGCAGGACGGCGTGTTCATCTACAAGGTGAAGCTGC
GCGGCACCAACTTCCCCTCCGACGGCCCCGTAATGCAGAAGAAGACCATGGGCTGGGAGGCCTCCGAGGA
GCGGATGTACCCCGAGGACGGCGCCCTGAAGAGCGAGATCAAGAAGAGGCTGAAGCTGAAGGACGGCGGC
CACTACGCCGCCGAGGTCAAGACCACCTACAAGGCCAAGAAGCCCGTGCAGCTGCCCGGCGCCTACATCG
TCGACATCAAGTTGGACATCGTGTCCCACAACGAGGACTACACCATCGTGGAACAGTACGAACGCGCCGA
GGGCCGCCACTCCACCGGCGGCATGGACGAGCTGTACAAGTAATCGTTCAGCTTTCTTGTACAAAGTGGT
GATATCCCGCGGCCATGCTAGAGTCCGCAAAAATCACCAGTCTCTCTCTACAAATCTATCTCTCTCTATT
TTTCTCCAGAATAATGTGTGAGTAGTTCCCAGATAAGGGAATTAGGGTTCTTATAGGGTTTCGCTCATGT
GTTGAGCATATAAGAAACCCTTAGTATGTATTTGTATTTGTAAAATACTTCTATCAATAAAATTTCTAAT
TCCTAAAACCAAAATCCAGTGACCTGCAGGCATGCGACGTCGGGCCCAAGCTTAGCTTGAGCTTGGATCA
GATTGTCGTTTCCCGCCTTCAGTTTAAACTATCAGTGTTTGACAGGATATATTGGCGGGTAAACCTAAGA
GAAAAGAGCGTTTATTAGAATAATCGGATATTTAAAAGGGCGTGAAAAGGTTTATCCGTTCGTCCATTTG
TATGTGCATGCCAACCACAGGGTTCCCCTCGGGATCAAAGTACTTTAAAGTACTTTAAAGTACTTTAAAG
TACTTTGATCCAACCCCTCCGCTGCTATAGTGCAGTCGGCTTCTGACGTTCAGTGCAGCCGTCTTCTGAA
AACGACATGTCGCACAAGTCCTAAGTTACGCGACAGGCTGCCGCCCTGCCCTTTTCCTGGCGTTTTCTTG
TCGCGTGTTTTAGTCGCATAAAGTAGAATACTTGCGACTAGAACCGGAGACATTACGCCATGAACAAGAG
CGCCGCCGCTGGCCTGCTGGGCTATGCCCGCGTCAGCACCGACGACCAGGACTTGACCAACCAACGGGCC
GAACTGCACGCGGCCGGCTGCACCAAGCTGTTTTCCGAGAAGATCACCGGCACCAGGCGCGACCGCCCGG
AGCTGGCCAGGATGCTTGACCACCTACGCCCTGGCGACGTTGTGACAGTGACCAGGCTAGACCGCCTGGC
CCGCAGCACCCGCGACCTACTGGACATTGCCGAGCGCATCCAGGAGGCCGGCGCGGGCCTGCGTAGCCTG
GCAGAGCCGTGGGCCGACACCACCACGCCGGCCGGCCGCATGGTGTTGACCGTGTTCGCCGGCATTGCCG
AGTTCGAGCGTTCCCTAATCATCGACCGCACCCGGAGCGGGCGCGAGGCCGCCAAGGCCCGAGGCGTGAA
GTTTGGCCCCCGCCCTACCCTCACCCCGGCACAGATCGCGCACGCCCGCGAGCTGATCGACCAGGAAGGC
CGCACCGTGAAAGAGGCGGCTGCACTGCTTGGCGTGCATCGCTCGACCCTGTACCGCGCACTTGAGCGCA
GCGAGGAAGTGACGCCCACCGAGGCCAGGCGGCGCGGTGCCTTCCGTGAGGACGCATTGACCGAGGCCGA
CGCCCTGGCGGCCGCCGAGAATGAACGCCAAGAGGAACAAGCATGAAACCGCACCAGGACGGCCAGGACG
AACCGTTTTTCATTACCGAAGAGATCGAGGCGGAGATGATCGCGGCCGGGTACGTGTTCGAGCCGCCCGC
GCACGTCTCAACCGTGCGGCTGCATGAAATCCTGGCCGGTTTGTCTGATGCCAAGCTGGCGGCCTGGCCG
GCCAGCTTGGCCGCTGAAGAAACCGAGCGCCGCCGTCTAAAAAGGTGATGTGTATTTGAGTAAAACAGCT
TGCGTCATGCGGTCGCTGCGTATATGATGCGATGAGTAAATAAACAAATACGCAAGGGGAACGCATGAAG
GTTATCGCTGTACTTAACCAGAAAGGCGGGTCAGGCAAGACGACCATCGCAACCCATCTAGCCCGCGCCC
TGCAACTCGCCGGGGCCGATGTTCTGTTAGTCGATTCCGATCCCCAGGGCAGTGCCCGCGATTGGGCGGC
CGTGCGGGAAGATCAACCGCTAACCGTTGTCGGCATCGACCGCCCGACGATTGACCGCGACGTGAAGGCC
ATCGGCCGGCGCGACTTCGTAGTGATCGACGGAGCGCCCCAGGCGGCGGACTTGGCTGTGTCCGCGATCA
AGGCAGCCGACTTCGTGCTGATTCCGGTGCAGCCAAGCCCTTACGACATATGGGCCACCGCCGACCTGGT
GGAGCTGGTTAAGCAGCGCATTGAGGTCACGGATGGAAGGCTACAAGCGGCCTTTGTCGTGTCGCGGGCG
ATCAAAGGCACGCGCATCGGCGGTGAGGTTGCCGAGGCGCTGGCCGGGTACGAGCTGCCCATTCTTGAGT
CCCGTATCACGCAGCGCGTGAGCTACCCAGGCACTGCCGCCGCCGGCACAACCGTTCTTGAATCAGAACC
CGAGGGCGACGCTGCCCGCGAGGTCCAGGCGCTGGCCGCTGAAATTAAATCAAAACTCATTTGAGTTAAT
GAGGTAAAGAGAAAATGAGCAAAAGCACAAACACGCTAAGTGCCGGCCGTCCGAGCGCACGCAGCAGCAA
GGCTGCAACGTTGGCCAGCCTGGCAGACACGCCAGCCATGAAGCGGGTCAACTTTCAGTTGCCGGCGGAG
GATCACACCAAGCTGAAGATGTACGCGGTACGCCAAGGCAAGACCATTACCGAGCTGCTATCTGAATACA
TCGCGCAGCTACCAGAGTAAATGAGCAAATGAATAAATGAGTAGATGAATTTTAGCGGCTAAAGGAGGCG
GCATGGAAAATCAAGAACAACCAGGCACCGACGCCGTGGAATGCCCCATGTGTGGAGGAACGGGCGGTTG
GCCAGGCGTAAGCGGCTGGGTTGTCTGCCGGCCCTGCAATGGCACTGGAACCCCCAAGCCCGAGGAATCG
GCGTGAGCGGTCGCAAACCATCCGGCCCGGTACAAATCGGCGCGGCGCTGGGTGATGACCTGGTGGAGAA
GTTGAAGGCCGCGCAGGCCGCCCAGCGGCAACGCATCGAGGCAGAAGCACGCCCCGGTGAATCGTGGCAA
GCGGCCGCTGATCGAATCCGCAAAGAATCCCGGCAACCGCCGGCAGCCGGTGCGCCGTCGATTAGGAAGC
CGCCCAAGGGCGACGAGCAACCAGATTTTTTCGTTCCGATGCTCTATGACGTGGGCACCCGCGATAGTCG
CAGCATCATGGACGTGGCCGTTTTCCGTCTGTCGAAGCGTGACCGACGAGCTGGCGAGGTGATCCGCTAC
GAGCTTCCAGACGGGCACGTAGAGGTTTCCGCAGGGCCGGCCGGCATGGCCAGTGTGTGGGATTACGACC
TGGTACTGATGGCGGTTTCCCATCTAACCGAATCCATGAACCGATACCGGGAAGGGAAGGGAGACAAGCC
CGGCCGCGTGTTCCGTCCACACGTTGCGGACGTACTCAAGTTCTGCCGGCGAGCCGATGGCGGAAAGCAG
AAAGACGACCTGGTAGAAACCTGCATTCGGTTAAACACCACGCACGTTGCCATGCAGCGTACGAAGAAGG
CCAAGAACGGCCGCCTGGTGACGGTATCCGAGGGTGAAGCCTTGATTAGCCGCTACAAGATCGTAAAGAG
CGAAACCGGGCGGCCGGAGTACATCGAGATCGAGCTAGCTGATTGGATGTACCGCGAGATCACAGAAGGC
AAGAACCCGGACGTGCTGACGGTTCACCCCGATTACTTTTTGATCGATCCCGGCATCGGCCGTTTTCTCT
ACCGCCTGGCACGCCGCGCCGCAGGCAAGGCAGAAGCCAGATGGTTGTTCAAGACGATCTACGAACGCAG
TGGCAGCGCCGGAGAGTTCAAGAAGTTCTGTTTCACCGTGCGCAAGCTGATCGGGTCAAATGACCTGCCG
GAGTACGATTTGAAGGAGGAGGCGGGGCAGGCTGGCCCGATCCTAGTCATGCGCTACCGCAACCTGATCG
AGGGCGAAGCATCCGCCGGTTCCTAATGTACGGAGCAGATGCTAGGGCAAATTGCCCTAGCAGGGGAAAA
AGGTCGAAAAGGTCTCTTTCCTGTGGATAGCACGTACATTGGGAACCCAAAGCCGTACATTGGGAACCGG
AACCCGTACATTGGGAACCCAAAGCCGTACATTGGGAACCGGTCACACATGTAAGTGACTGATATAAAAG
AGAAAAAAGGCGATTTTTCCGCCTAAAACTCTTTAAAACTTATTAAAACTCTTAAAACCCGCCTGGCCTG
TGCATAACTGTCTGGCCAGCGCACAGCCGAAGAGCTGCAAAAAGCGCCTACCCTTCGGTCGCTGCGCTCC
CTACGCCCCGCCGCTTCGCGTCGGCCTATCGCGGCCGCTGGCCGCTCAAAAATGGCTGGCCTACGGCCAG
GCAATCTACCAGGGCGCGGACAAGCCGCGCCGTCGCCACTCGACCGCCGGCGCCCACATCAAGGCACCCT
GCCTCGCGCGTTTCGGTGATGACGGTGAAAACCTCTGACACATGCAGCTCCCGGAGACGGTCACAGCTTG
TCTGTAAGCGGATGCCGGGAGCAGACAAGCCCGTCAGGGCGCGTCAGCGGGTGTTGGCGGGTGTCGGGGC
GCAGCCATGACCCAGTCACGTAGCGATAGCGGAGTGTATACTGGCTTAACTATGCGGCATCAGAGCAGAT
TGTACTGAGAGTGCACCATATGCGGTGTGAAATACCGCACAGATGCGTAAGGAGAAAATACCGCATCAGG
CGCTCTTCCGCTTCCTCGCTCACTGACTCGCTGCGCTCGGTCGTTCGGCTGCGGCGAGCGGTATCAGCTC
ACTCAAAGGCGGTAATACGGTTATCCACAGAATCAGGGGATAACGCAGGAAAGAACATGTGAGCAAAAGG
CCAGCAAAAGGCCAGGAACCGTAAAAAGGCCGCGTTGCTGGCGTTTTTCCATAGGCTCCGCCCCCCTGAC
GAGCATCACAAAAATCGACGCTCAAGTCAGAGGTGGCGAAACCCGACAGGACTATAAAGATACCAGGCGT
TTCCCCCTGGAAGCTCCCTCGTGCGCTCTCCTGTTCCGACCCTGCCGCTTACCGGATACCTGTCCGCCTT
TCTCCCTTCGGGAAGCGTGGCGCTTTCTCATAGCTCACGCTGTAGGTATCTCAGTTCGGTGTAGGTCGTT
CGCTCCAAGCTGGGCTGTGTGCACGAACCCCCCGTTCAGCCCGACCGCTGCGCCTTATCCGGTAACTATC
GTCTTGAGTCCAACCCGGTAAGACACGACTTATCGCCACTGGCAGCAGCCACTGGTAACAGGATTAGCAG
AGCGAGGTATGTAGGCGGTGCTACAGAGTTCTTGAAGTGGTGGCCTAACTACGGCTACACTAGAAGGACA
GTATTTGGTATCTGCGCTCTGCTGAAGCCAGTTACCTTCGGAAAAAGAGTTGGTAGCTCTTGATCCGGCA
AACAAACCACCGCTGGTAGCGGTGGTTTTTTTGTTTGCAAGCAGCAGATTACGCGCAGAAAAAAAGGATC
TCAAGAAGATCCTTTGATCTTTTCTACGGGGTCTGACGCTCAGTGGAACGAAAACTCACGTTTAGGGATT
TTGGTCATACATGATATATCTCCCAATTTGTGTAGGGCTTATTATGCACGCTTAAAAATAATAAAAGCAG
ACTTGACCTGATAGTTTGGCTGTGAGCAATTATGTGCTTAGTGCATCTAACGCTTGAGTTAAGCCGCGCC
GCGAAGCGGCGTCGGCTTGAACGAATTTCTAGCTAGACATTATTTGCCGACTACCTTGGTGATCTCGCCT
TTCACGTAGTGGACAAATTCTTCCAACTGATCTGCGCGCGAGGCCAAGCGATCTTCTTCTTGTCCAAGAT
AAGCCTGTCTAGCTTCAAGTATGACGGGCTGATACTGGGCCGGCAGGCGCTCCATTGCCCAGTCGGCAGC
GACATCCTTCGGCGCGATTTTGCCGGTTACTGCGCTGTACCAAATGCGGGACAACGTAAGCACTACATTT
CGCTCATCGCCAGCCCAGTCGGGCGGCGAGTTCCATAGCGTTAAGGTTTCATTTAGCGCCTCAAATAGAT
CCTGTTCAGGAACCGGATCAAAGAGTTCCTCCGCCGCTGGACCTACCAAGGCAACGCTATGTTCTCTTGC
TTTTGTCAGCAAGATAGCCAGATCAATGTCGATCGTGGCTGGCTCGAAGATACCTGCAAGAATGTCATTG
CGCTGCCATTCTCCAAATTGCAGTTCGCGCTTAGCTGGATAACGCCACGGAATGATGTCGTCGTGCACAA
CAATGGTGACTTCTACAGCGCGGAGAATCTCGCTCTCTCCAGGGGAAGCCGAAGTTTCCAAAAGGTCGTT
GATCAAAGCTCGCCGCGTTGTTTCATCAAGCCTTACGGTCACCGTAACCAGCAAATCAATATCACTGTGT
GGCTTCAGGCCGCCATCCACTGCGGAGCCGTACAAATGTACGGCCAGCAACGTCGGTTCGAGATGGCGCT
CGATGACGCCAACTACCTCTGATAGTTGAGTCGATACTTCGGCGATCACCGCTTCCCCCATGATGTTTAA
CTTTGTTTTAGGGCGACTGCCCTGCTGCGTAACATCGTTGCTGCTCCATAACATCAAACATCGACCCACG
GCGTAACGCGCTTGCTGCTTGGATGCCCGAGGCATAGACTGTACCCCAAAAAAACAGTCATAACAAGCCA
TGAAAACCGCCACTGCGCCGTTACCACCGCTGCGTTCGGTCAAGGTTCTGGACCAGTTGCGTGAGCGCAT
ACGCTACTTGCATTACAGCTTACGAACCGAACAGGCTTATGTCCACTGGGTTCGTGCCCGAATTGATCAC
AGGCAGCAACGCTCTGTCATCGTTACAATCAACATGCTACCCTCCGCGAGATCATCCGTGTTTCAAACCC
GGCAGCTTAGTTGCCGTTCTTCCGAATAGCATCGGTAACATGAGCAAAGTCTGCCGCCTTACAACGGCTC
TCCCGCTGACGCCGTCCCGGACTGATGGGCTGCCTGTATCGAGTGGTGATTTTGTGCCGAGCTGCCGGTC
GGGGAGCTGTTGGCTGGCTGGTGGCAGGATATATTGTGGTGTAAACAAATTGACGCTTAGACAACTTAAT
AACACATTGCGGACGTTTTTAATGTACTGAATTAACGCCGAATTGAATTATCAGCTTGCATGCCGGTCGA
TCTAGTAACATAGATGACACCGCGCGCGATAATTTATCCTAGTTTGCGCGCTATATTTTGTTTTCTATCG
CGTATTAAATGTATAATTGCGGGACTCTAATCATAAAAACCCATCTCATAAATAACGTCATGCATTACAT
GTTAATTATTACATGCTTAACGTAATTCAACAGAAATTATATGATAATCATCGCAAGACCGGCAACAGGA
TTCAATCTTAAGAAACTTTATTGCCAAATGTTTGAACGATCTGCTTGACTCTAGGGGTCATCATTAGGGG
CAGGGCATGCTCATGTAGAGCGCCTGCTCGCCGTCCGAGGCGGTGCCGTCGTACAGGGCGGTGTCCAGGC
CGCAGAGGGTGAACCCCATCCGCCGGTACGCGTGGATCGCCGGTGCGTTGACGTTGGTGACCTCCAGCCA
GAGGTGCCCGGCACCCCGCTCGCGGGCGAACTCCGTCGCGAGCCCCATCAACGCGCGCCCGACCCCGTGC
CCCCGGTGCTCCGGGGCGACCTCGATGTCCTCGACGGTCAGCCGGCGGTTCCAGCCGGAGTACGAGACGA
CCACGAAGCCCGCCAGGTCGCCGTCGTCCCCGTACGCGACGAACGTCCGAGAGTCCGGGTCGCCGTCCTC
CCCGTCGTCCGATTCGTCGTCCGATTCGTCGTCGGGGAACACCTTGGTCAGGGGCGGGTCCACCGGCACC
TCCCGCAGGGTGAAGCCGTCCCCGGTGGCGGTGACGCGGAAGACGGTGTCGGTGGTGAAGGACCCATCCA
GTGCCTCGATGGCCTCGGCGTCCCCCGGGACACTGGTGCGGTACCGGTAAGCCGTGTCGTCAAGAGTGGT
ACCCATGGTAGATCCCCTCGATCGAGTTGAGAGTGAATATGAGACTCTAATTGGATACCGAGGGGAATTT
ATGGAACGTCAGTGGAGCATTTTTGACAAGAAATATTTGCTAGCTGATAGTGACCTTAGGCGACTTTTGA
ACGCGCAATAATGGTTTCTGACGTATGTGCTTAGCTCATTAAACTCCAGAAACCCGCGGCTCAGTGGCTC
CTTCAACGTTGCGGTTCTGTCAGTTCCAAACGTAAAACGGCTTGTCCCGCGTCATCGGCGGGGGTCATAA
CGTGACTCCCTTAATTCTCCGCTCATGATTGATAATTCGAGCTCTCCCATATGGTCGATCTAGTAACATA
GATGACACCGCGCGCGATAATTTATCCTAGTTTGCGCGCTATATTTTGTTTTCTATCGCGTATTAAATGT
ATAATTGCGGGACTCTAATCATAAAAACCCATCTCATAAATAACGTCATGCATTACATGTTAATTATTAC
ATGCTTAACGTAATTCAACAGAAATTATATGATAATCATCGCAAGACCGGCAACAGGATTCAATCTTAAG
AAACTTTATTGCCAAATGTTTGAACGATCTGCCAACTTTGTACAAGAAAGCTGGGTCGGCGCGCCCACCC
TTACTTGTACAGCTCGTCCATGCCGAGAGTGATCCCGGCGGCGGTCACGAACTCCAGCAGGACCATGTGA
TCGCGCTTCTCGTTGGGGTCTTTGCTCAGCTTGGACTGGTAGCTCAGGTAGTGGTTGTCGGGCAGCAGCA
CGGGGCCGTCGCCGATGGGGGTGTTCTGCTGGTAGTGGTCGGCGAGCTGCACGCTGCCGTCCTCGATGTT
GTGGCGGATCTTGAAGTTCACCTTGATGCCGTTCTTCTGCTTGTCGGCCATGATATAGACGTTGTGGCTG
TTGTAGTTGTACTCCAGCTTGTGCCCCAGGATGTTGCCGTCCTCCTTGAAGTCGATGCCCTTCAGCTCGA
TGCGGTTCACCAGGGTGTCGCCCTCGAACTTCACCTCGGCGCGGGTCTTGTAGTTGCCGTCGTCCTTGAA
GAAGATGGTGCGCTCCTGGACGTAGCCTTCGGGCATGGCGGACTTGAAGAAGTCGTGCTGCTTCATGTGG
TCGGGGTAGCGGGCGAAGCACATCAGGCCGTAGCCGAAGGTGGTCACGAGGGTGGGCCAGGGCACGGGCA
GCTTGCCGGTGGTGCAGATGAACTTCAGGGTCAGCTTGCCGTAGGTGGCATCGCCCTCGCCCTCGCCGGA
CACGCTGAACTTGTGGCCGTTTACGTCGCCGTCCAGCTCGACCAGGATGGGCACCACCCCGGTGAACAGC
TCCTCGCCCTTGCTCACCATTGAAGCACGCCGAGAACTTCTTCTTCTTCTTCTTTGTCTGCCTACTTCTT
CTCTACTCGATTTTTTTTGCAGCTGCGCTTTTTACTAAACAAGATTCGTGTAGTAACACGTGGAAGCTCC
TCGCGCTCTTATTGGTCGCTCCTCTTATCTTTAGAAATCCAACTCAGTGGTGTTTATAGAATGCTCGCAT
TCTGTGGGGTTTTAGGCCCATCTATTATATGGGTCACTAAAAGCCCATCTTGTTTTTTTGATAACTCTTG
TCTTTTTCTAGGTGAGGAAAAAATGGCAAATGAATGCAAACCTTTGATTTTTGTTTCTAACCAAACTATA
AGACAGTTACGAGGACAATACGAGATTAACTAAAAAGAGAAATTCGAACAATGAACTTTAAATATCTAAC
TCTAAATTATGTTTTGTATAAGTGAATGAAAAAACGAAACTTCTTTTTGATAAAAGAAATGTGGCAAAAA
GAGAGAAATAAATAACAAACCCACTAAAATTGAGTGATGGTACAGCTCTTCCACCCTAATACTTCGCTGG
CGCTTTCAACTACTAACCAAAACTCCATTTCTCTTGTTAATATAACAAAATAGTTGATATTATAAAAGTT
TTATTTAATCTTATTTGGTAGTTTTTGTATGATTAATATAATCAACATACGTATTCATCTAGGATGAGTT
GGCATGAAAAAACAAAGAGTTCGCTATCTAATTTTTCCACCAGAATTTAAAATTATTTGAGTCCATAGAT
GTGAGATACAATAATCACAAGTTTACAACATAATAGTATAATGGTTTATATTAATGTTGTTGGTGCATTA
ACATTTCAATTCAAAATAAATATACATACATTTTTTATAGTAAAACTGATAGTTTACTCATTTGCAATGA
CAATCTAATTTTCGACTGTATTTAAAGAAAAAATGAATGGTTTTATGTACGATTTCATAAAAAATATTGT
TCATTTTTACCCGAAAAAAAAAAAAAAATGTTCGCACATACTAGAGCCAAGCTGATCTCCTTTGCCCCGG
AGATCACCATGGACGACTTTCTCTATCTCTACGATCTAGGAAGAAAGTTCGACGGAGAAGGTGACGATAC
CATGTTCACCACCGATAATGAGAAGATTAGCCTCTTCAATTTCAGAAAGAATGCTGACCCACAGATGGTT
AGAGAGGCCTACGCGGCAGGTCTCATCAAGACGATCTACCCGAGTAATAATCTCCAGGAGATCAAATACC
TTCCCAAGAAGGTTAAAGATGCAGTCAAAAGATTCAGGACTAACTGCATCAAGAACACAGAGAAAGATAT
ATTTCTCAAGATCAGAAGTACTATTCCAGTATGGACGATTCAAGGCTTGCTTCATAAACCAAGGCAAGTA
ATAGAGATTGGAGTCTCTAAGAAAGTAGTTCCTACTGAATCAAAGGCCATGGAGTCAAAAATTCAGATCG
AGGATCTAACAGAACTCGCCGTGAAGACTGGCGAACAGTTCATACAGAGTCTTTTACGACTCAATGACAA
GAAGAAAATCTTCGTCAACATGGTGGAGCACGACACTCTCGTCTACTCCAAGAATATCAAAGATACAGTC
TCAGAAGACCAAAGGGCTAT
Features (pLannotate 1.2.2; 25 found; start..end, strand, type, name):
      1..345     +  promoter       CaMV 35S promoter: strong constitutive promoter from cauliflower mosaic virus
    298..344     +  promoter       minimal CaMV 35S promoter: minimal 35S promoter from cauliflower mosaic virus
    377..402     +  misc_feature   TMV Ω (fragment): translational enhancer from the tobacco mosaic virus 5'-leader sequence (Gallie et al., 1988)
    453..1163    +  CDS            mApple: photostable monomeric derivative of DsRed (Shaner et al., 2008) mammalian codon-optimized
   1169..1189    -  protein_bind   attB2: mutant version of attB; core recombination site for the Gateway® BP reaction BP Clonase™
   1261..1420    +  polyA_signal   CaMV poly(A) signal (fragment): cauliflower mosaic virus polyadenylation signal
   1510..1534    +  misc_feature   RB T-DNA repeat: right border repeat from nopaline C58 T-DNA
   1904..2305    +  CDS            Y4CG_SINFN (fragment): Protein inferred from homology: Swiss-Prot protein existence level 3. From Sinorhizobium fredii (strain NBRC 101917 / NGR234).
   2865..3494    +  CDS            pVS1 StaA: stability protein from the Pseudomonas plasmid pVS1 (Heeb et al., 2000)
   3923..4996    +  CDS            pVS1 RepA: replication protein from the Pseudomonas plasmid pVS1 (Heeb et al., 2000)
   5062..5256    +  rep_origin     pVS1 oriV: origin of replication for the Pseudomonas plasmid pVS1 (Heeb et al., 2000)
   5459..5498    +  CDS            rop (fragment): Rop protein, which maintains plasmids at low copy number; rop
   5600..5740    +  misc_feature   bom: basis of mobility region from pBR322
   5926..6514    -  rep_origin     ori: high-copy-number ColE1/pMB1/pBR322/pUC origin of replication
   6760..7547    -  CDS            SmR (fragment): aminoglycoside adenylyltransferase (Murphy, 1985); aadA; confers resistance to spectinomycin and streptomycin
   7558..7614    -  CDS            GmR (fragment): gentamycin acetyltransferase; aacC1; confers resistance to gentamycin
   7790..7813    -  promoter       Pc promoter (fragment): intI1 (promoter lies within the coding sequence); class 1 integron promoter
   8072..8096    +  misc_feature   LB T-DNA repeat: left border repeat from nopaline C58 T-DNA
   8189..8441    -  terminator     NOS terminator: nopaline synthase terminator and poly(A) signal
   8466..9030    -  CDS            NrsR (fragment): nourseothricin acetyltransferase; Streptomyces noursei nat1; confers resistance to nourseothricin
   9078..9257    -  promoter       NOS promoter: nopaline synthase promoter
   9367..9619    -  terminator     NOS terminator: nopaline synthase terminator and poly(A) signal
   9625..9646    +  protein_bind   attB2 (fragment): mutant version of attB; recombination site for the Gateway® BP reaction BP Clonase™
   9664..10380   -  CDS            mCitrine: mCitrine is a basic (constitutively fluorescent) yellow fluorescent protein published in 2001, derived from Aequorea victoria.
  11389..11988   +  CDS            IBMP_CAMVB (fragment): Experimental evidence at protein level: Swiss-Prot protein existence level 1. Enhances the ribosomal termination-reinitiation event leading to the translation of major open reading frames on the polycistronic viral RNAs. From Cauliflower mosaic virus (strain Bari 1) (CaMV).
