[The description below was written by a language model from this plasmid's Addgene catalogue record and pLannotate feature annotations shown in this document.]
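Description:
GS1.1/CURT1A is a plant binary T-DNA vector built on the Gateway-family backbone pB2GW7, in which the original BASTA resistance gene (bar) has been replaced by a nourseothricin acetyltransferase marker (nat). The roughly 12 kb plasmid carries the features typical of this backbone. A pBR322-type ori with the bom mobilisation region supports replication in E. coli. The pVS1 oriV, RepA and StaA functions allow stable maintenance in Agrobacterium. An aadA (SmR) gene gives spectinomycin selection in bacteria. The record lists the plasmid as low copy. Nopaline-type left and right border repeats mark the region to be transferred into the plant genome.

Between the borders lie three expression units. The nat gene is driven by the NOS promoter and ends in a NOS terminator, providing nourseothricin/streptothricin selection of transformed plants. mApple, a monomeric red fluorescent protein, is expressed from the constitutive CaMV 35S promoter with a fragment of the TMV Ω translational enhancer and a CaMV polyadenylation signal. mCitrine, a yellow fluorescent protein, sits in the opposite orientation with its own NOS terminator and is controlled by the Arabidopsis thaliana CURT1A promoter. The feature table does not annotate that promoter, which presumably occupies the unannotated stretch upstream of the mCitrine coding sequence. A hit to a CaMV protein fragment just upstream of the 35S promoter most likely reflects viral sequence flanking that promoter rather than an expressed gene. Residual attB2 sites remain from the Gateway backbone, although both reporters were inserted by Gibson assembly.

The arrangement suggests a dual-reporter design in which the mCitrine signal reports CURT1A promoter activity and constitutive mApple could serve as an internal reference. The record itself states only the two promoter–reporter pairings.
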