Addgene plasmid #140411: GS1.1/CURT1A
Purpose: mApple expression regulated by the CaMV35S promoter, mCitrine expression regulated by the A. thaliana CURT1A promoter. nourseothricin acetyl transferase selectable marker (nat)
Depositing lab: Mathias Pribil. Depositing organization: University of Copenhagen.
Backbone
  Vector backbone: pB2GW7
  Backbone manufacturer: https://gateway.psb.ugent.be
  Backbone size w/o insert (bp): 8179
  Modifications to backbone: BASTA resistance marker (bar) replaced with nourseothricin resistance marker (nat).
  Vector type: Plant Expression, Synthetic Biology
  Selectable markers: Nourseothricin/streptothricin
Growth in bacteria
  Bacterial resistance: Spectinomycin, 50 μg/mL
  Growth temperature: 37°C
  Growth strain: DH5alpha
  Copy number: Low Copy
Gene/Insert 1
  Gene/Insert name: mApple
  Species: Synthetic
  Insert size (bp): 711
  Promoter: Cauliflower mosaic virus 35S
  Cloning method: Gibson Cloning
  Sequencing primers: 5′ CTCGGATTCCATTGCCCAGCTAT; 3′ ATATGCTCAACACATGAGCGA
Gene/Insert 2
  Gene/Insert name: mCitrine
  Species: Synthetic
  Insert size (bp): 720
  Promoter: A. thaliana CURT1A
  Cloning method: Gibson Cloning
  Sequencing primers: 5′ CTGGTCGAGCTGGACGGCGACG; 3′ CACGAACTCCAGCAGGACCATG
Resource information
  A portion of this plasmid was derived from a plasmid made by: mApple was amplified from mApple-pBAD, a gift from Michael Davidson & Nathan Shaner & Roger Tsien (Addgene plasmid # 54536 ; http://n2t.net/addgene:54536 ; RRID:Addgene_54536). The mCitrine coding sequence was originally obtained from the pET mCitrine LIC cloning vector (a gift from Scott Gradia (Addgene plasmid # 29771)).
Terms and licenses: Academic/Nonprofit Terms; Industry Terms: Not Available to Industry
How to cite: GS1.1/CURT1A was a gift from Mathias Pribil (Addgene plasmid # 140411 ; http://n2t.net/addgene:140411 ; RRID:Addgene_140411)
